>Addgene plasmid #73253 | KCTD10 | addgene full sequence | sequence record 136219 | Addgene assembled sequence
TAATACGACTCACTATAGGGGAATTGTGAGCGGATAACAATTCCCCTCTAGAAATAATTTTGTTTAACTT
TAAGAAGGAGATATACATATGCACCATCATCATCATCATTCTTCTGGTGTAGATCTGGGTACCGAGAACC
TGTACTTCCAATCCATGGGCACGAGCCCCAGCTCCAAATACGTGAAGCTGAATGTGGGTGGAGCCCTCTA
CTATACAACCATGCAGACGCTGACCAAGCAGGACACCATGCTGAAGGCCATGTTAAGCGGGCGCATGGAA
GTGCTCACCGACAGTGAAGGCTGGATCCTCATTGACCGCTGTGGGAAGCACTTTGGTACGATACTCAACT
ACCTTCGAGACGGGGCGGTGCCTTTACCCGAGAGCCGCCGGGAGATCGAGGAGCTGCTAGCAGAAGCCAA
GTACTACCTAGTCCAAGGCCTGGTGGAAGAGTGCCAGGCGGCCCTACAAAACAAAGATACTTATGAGTGA
CAGTAAAGGTGGATACGGATCCGAATTCGAGCTCCGTCGACAAGCTTGCGGCCGCACTCGAGCACCACCA
CCACCACCACTGAGATCCGGCTGCTAACAAAGCCCGAAAGGAAGCTGAGTTGGCTGCTGCCACCGCTGAG
CAATAACTAGCATAACCCCTTGGGGCCTCTAAACGGGTCTTGAGGGGTTTTTTGCTGAAAGGAGGAACTA
TATCCGGATTGGCGAATGGG
[124 nt withheld, positions 721-844]
C
[91 nt withheld, positions 846-936]
A
[49 nt withheld, positions 938-986]
CCTTTGACGTTGGAGTCCACGTTCTTT
[37 nt withheld, positions 1014-1050]
ACCCTATCTCGGTCTATTCTTTTGATTTATAAGGGATTTTGCCGATTTCGGCCTATTGGTTAAAAAATGA
GCTGATTTAACAAAAATTTAACGCGAATTTTAACAAAATATTAACGTTTACAATTTCAGGTGGCACTTTT
CGGGGAAATGTGCGCGGAACCCCTATTTGTTTATTTTTCTAAATACATTCAAATATGTATCCGCTCATGA
ATTAATTCTTAGAAAAACTCATCGAGCATCAAATGAAACTGCAATTTATTCATATCAGGATTATCAATAC
CATATTTTTGAAAAAGCCGTTTCTGTAATGAAGGAGAAAACTCACCGAGGCAGTTCCATAGGATGGCAAG
ATCCTGGTATCGGTCTGCGATTCCGACTCGTCCAACATCAATACAACCTATTAATTTCCCCTCGTCAAAA
ATAAGGTTATCAAGTGAGAAATCACCATGAGTGACGACTGAATCCGGTGAGAATGGCAAAAGTTTATGCA
TTTCTTTCCAGACTTGTTCAACAGGCCAGCCATTACGCTCGTCATCAAAATCACTCGCATCAACCAAACC
GTTATTCATTCGTGATTGCGCCTGAGCGAGACGAAATACGCGATCGCTGTTAAAAGGACAATTACAAACA
GGAATCGAATGCAACCGGCGCAGGAACACTGCCAGCGCATCAACAATATTTTCACCTGAATCAGGATATT
CTTCTAATACCTGGAATGCTGTTTTCCCGGGGATCGCAGTGGTGAGTAACCATGCATCATCAGGAGTACG
GATAAAATGCTTGATGGTCGGAAGAGGCATAAATTCCGTCAGCCAGTTTAGTCTGACCATCTCATCTGTA
ACATCATTGGCAACGCTACCTTTGCCATGTTTCAGAAACAACTCTGGCGCATCGGGCTTCCCATACAATC
GATAGATTGTCGCACCTGATTGCCCGACATTATCGCGAGCCCATTTATACCCATATAAATCAGCATCCAT
GTTGGAATTTAATCGCGGCCTAGAGCAAGACGTTTCCCGTTGAATATGGCTCATAACACCCCTTGTATTA
CTGTTTATGTAAGCAGACAGTTTTATTGTTCATGACCAAAATCCCTTAACGTGAGTTTTCGTTCCACTGA
GCGTCAGACCCCGTAGAAAAGATCAAAGGATCTTCTTGAGATCCTTTTTTTCTGCGCGTAATCTGCTGCT
TGCAAACAAAAAAACCACCGCTACCAGCGGTGGTTTGTTTGCCGGATCAAGAGCTACCAACTCTTTTTCC
GAAGGTAACTGGCTTCAGCAGAGCGCAGATACCAAATACTGTCCTTCTAGTGTAGCCGTAGTTAGGCCAC
CACTTCAAGAACTCTGTAGCACCGCCTACATACCTCGCTCTGCTAATCCTGTTACCAGTGGCTGCTGCCA
GTGGCGATAAGTCGTGTCTTACCGGGTTGGACTCAAGACGATAGTTACCGGATAAGGCGCAGCGGTCGGG
CTGAACGGGGGGTTCGTGCACACAGCCCAGCTTGGAGCGAACGACCTACACCGAACTGAGATACCTACAG
CGTGAGCTATGAGAAAGCGCCACGCTTCCCGAAGGGAGAAAGGCGGACAGGTATCCGGTAAGCGGCAGGG
TCGGAACAGGAGAGCGCACGAGGGAGCTTCCAGGGGGAAACGCCTGGTATCTTTATAGTCCTGTCGGGTT
TCGCCACCTCTGACTTGAGCGTCGATTTTTGTGATGCTCGTCAGGGGGGCGGAGCCTATGGAAAAACGCC
AGCAACGCGGCCTTTTTACGGTTCCTGGCCTTTTGCTGGCCTTTTGCTCACATGTTCTTTCCTGCGTTAT
CCCCTGATTCTGTGGATAACCGTATTACCGCCTTTGAGTGAGCTGATACCGCTCGCCGCAGCCGAACGAC
CGAGCGCAGCGAGTCAGTGAGCGAGGAAGCGGAAGAGCGCCTGATGCGGTATTTTCTCCTTACGCATCTG
TGCGGTATTTCACACCGCATATATGGTGCACTCTCAGTACAATCTGCTCTGATGCCGCATAGTTAAGCCA
GTATACACTCCGCTATCGCTACGTGACTGGGTCATGGCTGCGCCCCGACACCCGCCAACACCCGCTGACG
CGCCCTGACGGGCTTGTCTGCTCCCGGCATCCGCTTACAGACAAGCTGTGACCGTCTCCGGGAGCTGCAT
GTGTCAGAGGTTTTCACCGTCATCACCGAAACGCGCGAGGCAGCTGCGGTAAAGCTCATCAGCGTGGTCG
TGAAGCGATTCACAGATGTCTGCCTGTTCATCCGCGTCCAGCTCGTTGAGTTTCTCCAGAAGCGTTAATG
TCTGGCTTCTGATAAAGCGGGCCATGTTAAGGGCGGTTTTTTCCTGTTTGGTCACTGATGCCTCCGTGTA
AGGGGGATTTCTGTTCATGGGGGTAATGATACCGATGAAACGAGAGAGGATGCTCACGATACGGGTTACT
GATGATGAACATGCCCGGTTACTGGAACGTTGTGAGGGTAAACAACTGGCGGTATGGATGCGGCGGGACC
AGAGAAAAATCACTCAGGGTCAATGCCAGCGCTTCGTTAATACAGATGTAGGTGTTCCACAGGGTAGCCA
GCAGCATCCTGCGATGCAGATCCGGAACATAATGGTGCAGGGCGCTGACTTCCGCGTTTCCAGACTTTAC
GAAACACGGAAACCGAAGACCATTCATGTTGTTGCTCAGGTCGCAGACGTTTTGCAGCAGCAGTCGCTTC
ACGTTCGCTCGCGTATCGGTGATTCATTCTGCTAACCAGTAAGGCAACCCCGCCAGCCTAGCCGGGTCCT
CAACGACAGGAGCACGATCATGCGCACCCGTGGGGCCGCCATGCCGGCGATAATGGCCTGCTTCTCGCCG
AAACGTTTGGTGGCGGGACCAGTGACGAAGGCTTGAGCGAGGGCGTGCAAGATTCCGAATACCGCAAGCG
ACAGGCCGATCATCGTCGCGCTCCAGCGAAAGCGGTCCTCGCCGAAAATGACCCAGAGCGCTGCCGGCAC
CTGTCCTACGAGTTGCATGATAAAGAAGACAGTCATAAGTGCGGCGACGATAGTCATGCCCCGCGCCCAC
CGGAAGGAGCTGACTGGGTTGAAGGCTCTCAAGGGCATCGGTCGAGATCCCGGTGCCTAATGAGTGAGCT
AACTTACATTAATTGCGTTGCGCTCACTGCCCGCTTTCCAGTCGGGAAACCTGTCGTGCCAGCTGCATTA
ATGAATCGGCCAACGCGCGGGGAGAGGCGGTTTGCGTATTGGGCGCCAGGGTGGTTTTTCTTTTCACCAG
TGAGACGGGCAACAGCTGATTGCCCTTCACCGCCTGGCCCTGAGAGAGTTGCAGCAAGCGGTCCACGCTG
GTTTGCCCCAGCAGGCGAAAATCCTGTTTGATGGTGGTTAACGGCGGGATATAACATGAGCTGTCTTCGG
TATCGTCGTATCCCACTACCGAGATATCCGCACCAACGCGCAGCCCGGACTCGGTAATGGCGCGCATTGC
GCCCAGCGCCATCTGATCGTTGGCAACCAGCATCGCAGTGGGAACGATGCCCTCATTCAGCATTTGCATG
GTTTGTTGAAAACCGGACATGGCACTCCAGTCGCCTTCCCGTTCCGCTATCGGCTGAATTTGATTGCGAG
TGAGATATTTATGCCAGCCAGCCAGACGCAGACGCGCCGAGACAGAACTTAATGGGCCCGCTAACAGCGC
GATTTGCTGGTGACCCAATGCGACCAGATGCTCCACGCCCAGTCGCGTACCGTCTTCATGGGAGAAAATA
ATACTGTTGATGGGTGTCTGGTCAGAGACATCAAGAAATAACGCCGGAACATTAGTGCAGGCAGCTTCCA
CAGCAATGGCATCCTGGTCATCCAGCGGATAGTTAATGATCAGCCCACTGACGCGTTGCGCGAGAAGATT
GTGCACCGCCGCTTTACAGGCTTCGACGCCGCTTCGTTCTACCATCGACACCACCACGCTGGCACCCAGT
TGATCGGCGCGAGATTTAATCGCCGCGACAATTTGCGACGGCGCGTGCAGGGCCAGACTGGAGGTGGCAA
CGCCAATCAGCAACGACTGTTTGCCCGCCAGTTGTTGTGCCACGCGGTTGGGAATGTAATTCAGCTCCGC
CATCGCCGCTTCCACTTTTTCCCGCGTTTTCGCAGAAACGTGGCTGGCCTGGTTCACCACGCGGGAAACG
GTCTGATAAGAGACACCGGCATACTCTGCGACATCGTATAACGTTACTGGTTTCACATTCACCACCCTGA
ATTGACTCTCTTCCGGGCGCTATCATGCCATACCGCGAAAGGTTTTGCGCCATTCGATGGTGTCCGGGAT
CTCGACGCTCTCCCTTATGCGACTCCTGCATTAGGAAGCAGCCCAGTAGTAGGTTGAGGCCGTTGAGCAC
CGCCGCCGCAAGGAATGGTGCATGCAAGGAGATGGCGCCCAACAGTCCCCCGGCCACGGGGCCTGCCACC
ATACCCACGCCGAAACAAGCGCTCATGAGCCCGAAGTGGCGAGCCCGATCTTCCCCATCGGTGATGTCGG
CGATATAGGCGCCAGCAACCGCACCTGTGGCGCCGGTGATGCCGGCCACGATGCGTCCGGCGTAGAGGAT
CGAGATCTCGATCCCGCGAAAT
Features (pLannotate 1.2.2; 19 found; start..end, strand, type, name):
      1..19      +  promoter       T7 promoter: promoter for bacteriophage T7 RNA polymerase
     20..44      +  protein_bind   lac operator: The lac repressor binds to the lac operator to inhibit transcription in E. coli. This inhibition can be relieved by adding lactose or isopropyl-β-D-thiogalactopyranoside (IPTG). lac repressor encoded by lacI
     59..81      +  RBS            RBS: efficient ribosome binding site from bacteriophage T7 gene 10 (Olins and Rangwala, 1989)
    158..487     +  CDS            KCTD10 (fragment): BACD3_HUMAN - Also known as ULR061. Experimental evidence at protein level: Swiss-Prot protein existence level 1. Substrate-specific adapter of a BCR (BTB-CUL3-RBX1) E3 ubiquitin-protein ligase complex. The BCR(BACURD3) E3 ubiquitin ligase complex mediates the ubiquitination of target proteins, leading to their degradation by the proteasome (By similarity). From Homo sapiens (Human).
    553..570     +  CDS            9xHis (fragment): 9xHis affinity tag
    580..629     +  CDS            SET1 (fragment): solubility-enhancement tag derived from T7 phage gene 10B
    637..684     +  terminator     T7 terminator: transcription terminator for bacteriophage T7 RNA polymerase
    721..1176    +  rep_origin     f1 ori (sequence partly withheld): f1 bacteriophage origin of replication; arrow indicates direction of (+) strand synthesis
   1203..1260    +  promoter       AmpR promoter (fragment): bla
   1269..2084    -  CDS            KanR: aminoglycoside phosphotransferase; aph(3')-Ia; confers resistance to kanamycin in bacteria or G418 (Geneticin®) in eukaryotes
   2206..2794    +  rep_origin     ori: high-copy-number ColE1/pMB1/pBR322/pUC origin of replication
   2980..3122    -  misc_feature   bom: basis of mobility region from pBR322
   3224..3415    -  CDS            rop: Rop protein, which maintains plasmids at low copy number; rop
   3432..3812    +  CDS            YPB1_ECOLX: Protein predicted: Swiss-Prot protein existence level 4. From Escherichia coli.
   3884..4175    -  CDS            TcR (fragment): tetracycline efflux protein; tet; confers resistance to tetracycline
   4190..4211    -  protein_bind   CAP binding site: CAP binding activates transcription in the presence of cAMP. E. coli catabolite activator protein
   4224..5306    -  CDS            lacI: lac repressor; lacI; The lac repressor binds to the lac operator to inhibit transcription in E. coli. This inhibition can be relieved by adding lactose or isopropyl-β-D-thiogalactopyranoside (IPTG).
   5307..5384    -  promoter       lacI promoter: lacI
   5392..5671    -  CDS            TcR (fragment): tetracycline efflux protein; tet; confers resistance to tetracycline
