[The description below was written by a language model from this plasmid's Addgene catalogue record and pLannotate feature annotations shown in this document.]
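Description:
KCTD10 is a bacterial expression plasmid built on the pNIC28-Bsa4 backbone, a pET-style vector designed for ligation-independent cloning and used here to produce a fragment of human KCTD10 for structure determination. The insert (recorded as KCTD10A, about 427 bp) is explicitly flagged as possibly not the full open reading frame, and the annotation accordingly detects only a fragment of the KCTD10 coding sequence. KCTD10 is a BTB-domain protein that acts as a substrate-specific adapter for CUL3-based (BTB-CUL3-RBX1) E3 ubiquitin ligase complexes. Which residues or domain the fragment covers is not stated in the record.

Expression is driven by a T7 promoter with an adjacent lac operator and the phage T7 gene 10 ribosome binding site, and ends at a T7 terminator. The plasmid carries lacI under its own promoter, so transcription stays repressed until IPTG induction in a host supplying T7 RNA polymerase; the depositor recommends a BL21(DE3) derivative with a rare-codon helper plasmid. According to the catalogue, the backbone contributes an N-terminal hexahistidine tag followed by a TEV protease site, allowing affinity purification and subsequent tag removal. This tag is not separately annotated in the feature table. The His-tag and T7 gene 10-derived fragments annotated downstream of the insert appear to be residual vector sequence, and the record does not indicate that they are part of the expressed protein.

The plasmid is selected with kanamycin (aph(3')-Ia) and replicates from a ColE1/pBR322-type origin with bom and rop, consistent with its low-copy listing. An f1 origin and remnants of the tetracycline resistance gene are also present in the backbone.
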