Addgene plasmid #73253: KCTD10
Purpose: Bacterial expression for structure determination; may not be full ORF
Depositing lab: Nicola Burgess-Brown. Depositing organization: University of Oxford.
Backbone
  Vector backbone: pNIC28-Bsa4
  Backbone manufacturer: SGC, Addgene Plasmid #26103
  Vector type: Bacterial Expression
Growth in bacteria
  Bacterial resistance: Kanamycin, 50 μg/mL
  Growth temperature: 37°C
  Growth strain: DH5alpha
  Copy number: Low Copy
Gene/Insert
  Gene/Insert name: KCTD10A (alt names: KCTD10A-c003; gi|13994353)
  Species: H. sapiens (human)
  Insert size (bp): 427
  Entrez Gene: KCTD10 (a.k.a. BTBD28, MSTP028, ULRO61, hBACURD3)
  Promoter: T7
  Tag / fusion protein: His-6-TEV (N terminal on backbone)
  Cloning method: Ligation Independent Cloning
  Sequencing primers: 5′ T7; 3′ T7 terminal
Terms and licenses: Academic/Nonprofit Terms; Industry Terms: Not Available to Industry
Depositor comments: Use BL21(DE3)-R3-pRARE2 for protein expression. See also 4UES: http://www.thesgc.org/structures/4UES
How to cite: KCTD10 was a gift from Nicola Burgess-Brown (Addgene plasmid # 73253 ; http://n2t.net/addgene:73253 ; RRID:Addgene_73253)
