>Addgene plasmid #73253 | KCTD10 | depositor partial sequence | sequence record 134767 | insert
ATGCACCATCATCATCATCATTCTTCTGGTGTAGATCTGGGTACCGAGAACCTGTACTTCCAATCCATGG
GCACGAGCCCCAGCTCCAAATACGTGAAGCTGAATGTGGGTGGAGCCCTCTACTATACAACCATGCAGAC
GCTGACCAAGCAGGACACCATGCTGAAGGCCATGTTAAGCGGGCGCATGGAAGTGCTCACCGACAGTGAA
GGCTGGATCCTCATTGACCGCTGTGGGAAGCACTTTGGTACGATACTCAACTACCTTCGAGACGGGGCGG
TGCCTTTACCCGAGAGCCGCCGGGAGATCGAGGAGCTGCTAGCAGAAGCCAAGTACTACCTAGTCCAAGG
CCTGGTGGAAGAGTGCCAGGCGGCCCTACAAAACAAAGATACTTATGAGTGA
