>Addgene plasmid #73253 | KCTD10 | addgene partial sequence | sequence record 136218 | T7 5'-TAATACGACTCACTATAGGG-3'
ACTTTAAGAAGGAGATATACATATGCACCATCATCATCATCATTCTTCTGGTGTAGATCTGGGTACCGAG
AACCTGTACTTCCAATCCATGGGCACGAGCCCCAGCTCCAAATACGTGAAGCTGAATGTGGGTGGAGCCC
TCTACTATACAACCATGCAGACGCTGACCAAGCAGGACACCATGCTGAAGGCCATGTTAAGCGGGCGCAT
GGAAGTGCTCACCGACAGTGAAGGCTGGATCCTCATTGACCGCTGTGGGAAGCACTTTGGTACGATACTC
AACTACCTTCGAGACGGGGCGGTGCCTTTACCCGAGAGCCGCCGGGAGATCGAGGAGCTGCTAGCAGAAG
CCAAGTACTACCTAGTCCAAGGCCTGGTGGAAGAGTGCCAGGCGGCCCTACAAAACAAAGATACTTATGA
GTGACAGTAAAGGTGGATACGGATCCGAATTCGAGCTCCGTCGACAAGCTTGCGGCCGCACTCGAGCACC
ACCACCACCACCACTGAGATCCGGCTGCTAACAAAGCCCGAAAGGAAGCTGAGTTGGCTGCTGCCACCGC
TGAGCAATAACTAGCATAACCCCTTGGGGCCTCTAAACGGGTCTTGAGGGGTTTTTTGCTGAAAGGAGGA
ACTATATCCGGATTGGCGAATGGG
[124 nt withheld, positions 655-778]
C
[91 nt withheld, positions 780-870]
A
[49 nt withheld, positions 872-920]
CC
