>Addgene plasmid #73253 | KCTD10 | addgene partial sequence | sequence record 137209 | T7term 5'-GCTAGTTATTGCTCAGCGG-3'
TTAGCAGCCGGATCTCAGTGGTGGTGGTGGTGGTGCTCGAGTGCGGCCGCAAGCTTGTCGACGGAGCTCG
AATTCGGATCCGTATCCACCTTTACTGTCACTCATAAGTATCTTTGTTTTGTAGGGCCGCCTGGCACTCT
TCCACCAGGCCTTGGACTAGGTAGTACTTGGCTTCTGCTAGCAGCTCCTCGATCTCCCGGCGGCTCTCGG
GTAAAGGCACCGCCCCGTCTCGAAGGTAGTTGAGTATCGTACCAAAGTGCTTCCCACAGCGGTCAATGAG
GATCCAGCCTTCACTGTCGGTGAGCACTTCCATGCGCCCGCTTAACATGGCCTTCAGCATGGTGTCCTGC
TTGGTCAGCGTCTGCATGGTTGTATAGTAGAGGGCTCCACCCACATTCAGCTTCACGTATTTGGAGCTGG
GGCTCGTGCCCATGGATTGGAAGTACAGGTTCTCGGTACCCAGATCTACACCAGAAGAATGATGATGATG
ATGGTGCATATGTATATCTCCTTCTTAAAGTTAAACAAAATTATTTCTAGAGGGGAATTGTTATCCGCTC
ACAATTCCCCTATAGTGAGTCGTATTAATTTCGCGGGATCGAGATCTCGATCCTCTACGCCGGACGCATC
GTGGCCGGCATCACCGGCGCCACAGGTGCGGTTGCTGGCGCCTATATCGCCGACATCACCGATGGGGAAG
ATCGGGCTCGCCACTTCGGGCTCATGAGCGCTTGTTTCGGCGTGGGTATGGTGGCAGGCCCCGTGGCCGG
GGGACTGTTGGGCGCCATCTCCTTGCATGCACCATTCCTTGCGGCGGCGGTGCTCAACGGCCTCAACCTA
CTACTGGG
